>Addgene plasmid #11244 | AdML-M3 | addgene partial sequence | sequence record 18116 | T7 5'-TAATACGACTCACTATAGGG-3'
CGCGTCATCTGGTCATCTAGGATCTGATATCATCGATGAATTCGAGCTCGGTACCCCGTTCGTCCTCACT
CTCTTCCGCATCGCTGTCTGCGAGGGCCAGCTGTTGGGGTGAGTACTCCCTCTCAAAAGCGGGCATGACT
TCTGCCCTCGAGTTATTAACCCTCACTAAAGGCAGTAGTCAAGGGTTTCCTTGAAGCTTTCGTGCTGACC
CTGTCCCTTTTTTTTCCACAGCTGCAGGTCGACGTTGAGGACAAACTCTTCGCGGTCTTTCCAGTACTCT
TGGATCCGATATCCGTACACCATCAGGGTACGAGCTAGCCCATGGCGTACACCATCAGGGTACGACTAGT
AGATCTCGTACACCATCAGGGTACGGAATTCTCTAGAGTCGAGTTCTATAGTGTCACCTAAATCGTATGT
GTATGATACATAAGGTTATGTATTAATTGTAGCCGCGTTCTAACGACAATATGTCCATATGGTGCACTCT
CAGTACAATCTGCTCTGATGCCGCATAGTTAAGCCAGCCCCGACACCCGCCAACACCCGCTGACGCGCCC
TGACGGGCTTGTCTGCTCCCGGCATCCGCTTACAGACAAGCTGTGACCGTCTCCGGGAGCTGCATGTGTC
AGAGGTTTTCACCGTCATCACCGAAACGCGCGAGACGAAAGGGCCTCGTGATACGCCTATTTTTATAGGT
TAATGTCATGATAATAATGGTTTCTTAGACGTCAGGTGGCACTTTTCGGGGAAATGTGCGCGGAACCCCT
ATTTGTTTATTTTTCTAAATACATTCAAATATGTATCCGCTCATGAGACAATAACCCTGATAAATGCTTC
AATAATATTGAAAAAGGAAGAGTATGAGTATTCAACATTTCCGTGTCGCCCTTATTCC
