[The description below was written by a language model from this plasmid's Addgene catalogue record.]
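Description:
AdML-M3 is a small, high-copy bacterial plasmid built on the Promega pSP72 backbone (about 2.5 kb without insert) and selected with ampicillin. pSP72 is a standard in vitro transcription vector in which the multiple cloning site is flanked by opposing phage SP6 and T7 RNA polymerase promoters. Although the catalogue classifies the plasmid as a bacterial expression vector, this backbone is generally used as a template for making RNA in vitro rather than for producing protein in cells. No feature table accompanies the record, so the origin of replication and exact promoter positions are not documented. The listing of T7 as the 5′ sequencing primer suggests the insert lies downstream of the T7 promoter, but the record does not state this explicitly.

The insert, cloned between EcoRI and XbaI sites that both remain intact, is an adenovirus-derived AdML sequence carrying three MS2 hairpins at its 3′ end. AdML conventionally refers to the adenovirus major late transcription unit, widely used as a model pre-mRNA splicing substrate, although the record does not give the exon and intron boundaries or the insert size. The MS2 hairpins are RNA stem-loops bound with high affinity by the bacteriophage MS2 coat protein, so they act as an RNA affinity tag: a transcript carrying them can be captured, together with whatever has assembled on it, through an MS2 coat protein fusion. In keeping with the associated publication on purifying functional human spliceosomes and visualising them by electron microscopy, the construct serves as a template for a tagged splicing substrate used to isolate spliceosomal complexes.
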