Addgene plasmid #11244: AdML-M3
Depositing lab: Robin Reed. Depositing organization: Harvard Medical School. Publication: Purification and electron microscopic visualization of functional human spliceosomes. Zhou Z, Sim J, Griffith J, Reed R. Proc Natl Acad Sci U S A. 2002 Sep 17. 99(19):12203-7. 10.1073/pnas.182427099 PubMed 12215496.
Backbone
  Vector backbone: pSP72
  Backbone manufacturer: Promega
  Backbone size w/o insert (bp): 2500
  Vector type: Bacterial Expression
Growth in bacteria
  Bacterial resistance: Ampicillin, 100 μg/mL
  Growth temperature: 37°C
  Growth strain: DH5alpha
  Copy number: High Copy
Gene/Insert
  Gene/Insert name: AdML-M3 (alt name: AdML-three MS2 hairpins)
  Species: Adenovirus
  Tag / fusion protein: 3 MS2 hairpins (C terminal on insert)
  Cloning method: Restriction Enzyme; 5′ cloning site EcoRI (not destroyed); 3′ cloning site XbaI (not destroyed)
  Sequencing primers: 5′ T7
Terms and licenses: Academic/Nonprofit Terms; Industry Terms: Not Available to Industry
Depositor comments: Reed lab clone #388.
How to cite: AdML-M3 was a gift from Robin Reed (Addgene plasmid # 11244 ; http://n2t.net/addgene:11244 ; RRID:Addgene_11244)
